Addgene plasmid #218089: pAAV-synmiR-2-mRuby-Pro-EGFP-4×8
Purpose: Expresses EGFP in mammalian cells regulated by a synthetic microRNA-based dosage compensation circuit
Depositing lab: Michael Elowitz. Depositing organization: California Institute of Technology.
Backbone
  Vector backbone: pAAV
  Backbone size w/o insert (bp): 3041
  Total vector size (bp): 5864
  Vector type: Mammalian Expression, AAV, Synthetic Biology
Growth in bacteria
  Bacterial resistance: Ampicillin, 100 μg/mL
  Growth temperature: 37°C
  Growth strain: NEB Stable
  Copy number: High Copy
Gene/Insert
  Gene/Insert name: synPolyA-synmiR2-mRuby-EF1a-CMVe_MeP-EGFP-MRE2_4×8
  Species: H. sapiens (human)
  Cloning method: Restriction Enzyme; 5′ cloning site MluI (not destroyed); 3′ cloning site PspOMI (not destroyed)
  Sequencing primers: 5′ pBR322ori-F; 3′ SV40pA-R
Terms and licenses: Academic/Nonprofit Terms; Industry Terms: Not Available to Industry
How to cite: pAAV-synmiR-2-mRuby-Pro-EGFP-4×8 was a gift from Michael Elowitz (Addgene plasmid # 218089 ; http://n2t.net/addgene:218089 ; RRID:Addgene_218089)
