[The description below was written by a language model from this plasmid's Addgene catalogue record and pLannotate feature annotations shown in this document.]
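Description:
pAAV-synmiR-2-mRuby-Pro-EGFP-4×8 is a 5,864 bp AAV transfer plasmid for mammalian expression, built on a pAAV backbone and carrying a synthetic microRNA-based dosage compensation circuit that regulates EGFP output. It is maintained in bacteria through a high-copy ColE1/pUC-type origin with ampicillin selection (AmpR under its own bla promoter), and it also contains an f1 phage origin. AAV2 inverted terminal repeats flank the payload. One is annotated at full length after the SV40 poly(A), while the other is detected only as short fragments, so the record does not show whether that ITR is intact or deliberately modified.

Between the ITRs, two transcription units diverge from a central regulatory region. On the reverse strand, an EF-1α core promoter drives mRuby3, followed by miR-30a-derived flanking sequence and a synthetic poly(A) signal. According to the insert name, this arm carries the synthetic microRNA synmiR-2, presumably embedded in a miR-30-type scaffold, though only the 3′ miR-30a flank is annotated. On the forward strand, a CMV enhancer fused to a fragment of the Mecp2 promoter drives EGFP, terminated by an SV40 poly(A). The insert name indicates synmiR-2 response elements ("MRE2_4×8") downstream of EGFP; these are not annotated in the feature table, and the record does not explain the "4×8" notation.

Because microRNA and target are encoded on the same DNA, higher copy number raises both EGFP transcript and its repressor. This incoherent feed-forward arrangement is intended to keep EGFP levels relatively constant across varying gene dosage, with mRuby3 reporting on the microRNA-producing arm. The construct suits testing dosage-insensitive expression by transfection or AAV delivery.
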