Features (pLannotate 1.2.2; 18 found; start..end, strand, type, name):
    775..1363    +  rep_origin     ori: high-copy-number ColE1/pMB1/pBR322/pUC origin of replication
   1436..1463    +  repeat_region  AAV2 ITR (fragment): inverted terminal repeat of adeno-associated virus serotype 2 inverted
   1492..1519    +  repeat_region  AAV2 ITR (fragment): inverted terminal repeat of adeno-associated virus serotype 2 inverted
   1569..1617    -  polyA_signal   poly(A) signal: synthetic polyadenylation signal
   1667..1793    -  ncRNA          3' miR-30a: sequence downstream of the 71-nt precursor of the human miR-30a microRNA (Zeng et al., 2002) miRNA
   1997..2707    -  CDS            mRuby3: mRuby3 is a basic (constitutively fluorescent) red fluorescent protein published in 2016, derived from Entacmaea quadricolor. It has low acid sensitivity.
   2729..2940    -  promoter       EF-1α core promoter: core promoter for human elongation factor EF-1α
   2985..3288    +  enhancer       CMV enhancer: human cytomegalovirus immediate early enhancer
   3289..3464    +  promoter       Mecp2 promoter (fragment): promoter for selective expression in neurons (Adachi et al., 2005; Gray et al., 2011)
   3532..4248    +  CDS            EGFP: EGFP is a basic (constitutively fluorescent) green fluorescent protein published in 1996, derived from Aequorea victoria. It is reported to be a rapidly-maturing weak dimer with moderate acid sensitivity.
   4404..4525    +  polyA_signal   SV40 poly(A) signal: SV40 polyadenylation signal
   4551..4691    +  repeat_region  AAV2 ITR: inverted terminal repeat of adeno-associated virus serotype 2 inverted
   4696..4747    -  misc_feature   bom (fragment): basis of mobility region from pBR322
   4766..5221    +  rep_origin     f1 ori (sequence partly withheld): f1 bacteriophage origin of replication; arrow indicates direction of (+) strand synthesis
   5222..5271    -  misc_feature   bom (fragment): basis of mobility region from pBR322
   5373..5408    -  CDS            rop (fragment): Rop protein, which maintains plasmids at low copy number; rop
   5503..5607    +  promoter       AmpR promoter: bla
   5608..604     +  CDS            AmpR (across the origin): β-lactamase; bla; confers resistance to ampicillin, carbenicillin, and related antibiotics
>Addgene plasmid #218089 | pAAV-synmiR-2-mRuby-Pro-EGFP-4×8 | addgene full sequence | sequence record 494311 | Addgene NGS Result
AGAGCAACTCGGTCGCCGCATACACTATTCTCAGAATGACTTGGTTGAGTACTCACCAGTCACAGAAAAG
CATCTTACGGATGGCATGACAGTAAGAGAATTATGCAGTGCTGCCATAACCATGAGTGATAACACTGCGG
CCAACTTACTTCTGACAACGATCGGAGGACCGAAGGAGCTAACCGCTTTTTTGCACAACATGGGGGATCA
TGTAACTCGCCTTGATCGTTGGGAACCGGAGCTGAATGAAGCCATACCAAACGACGAGCGTGACACCACG
ATGCCTGTAGCAATGGCAACAACGTTGCGCAAACTATTAACTGGCGAACTACTTACTCTAGCTTCCCGGC
AACAATTAATAGACTGGATGGAGGCGGATAAAGTTGCAGGACCACTTCTGCGCTCGGCCCTTCCGGCTGG
CTGGTTTATTGCTGATAAATCTGGAGCCGGTGAGCGTGGGTCTCGCGGTATCATTGCAGCACTGGGGCCA
GATGGTAAGCCCTCCCGTATCGTAGTTATCTACACGACGGGGAGTCAGGCAACTATGGATGAACGAAATA
GACAGATCGCTGAGATAGGTGCCTCACTGATTAAGCATTGGTAACTGTCAGACCAAGTTTACTCATATAT
ACTTTAGATTGATTTAAAACTTCATTTTTAATTTAAAAGGATCTAGGTGAAGATCCTTTTTGATAATCTC
ATGACCAAAATCCCTTAACGTGAGTTTTCGTTCCACTGAGCGTCAGACCCCGTAGAAAAGATCAAAGGAT
CTTCTTGAGATCCTTTTTTTCTGCGCGTAATCTGCTGCTTGCAAACAAAAAAACCACCGCTACCAGCGGT
GGTTTGTTTGCCGGATCAAGAGCTACCAACTCTTTTTCCGAAGGTAACTGGCTTCAGCAGAGCGCAGATA
CCAAATACTGTTCTTCTAGTGTAGCCGTAGTTAGGCCACCACTTCAAGAACTCTGTAGCACCGCCTACAT
ACCTCGCTCTGCTAATCCTGTTACCAGTGGCTGCTGCCAGTGGCGATAAGTCGTGTCTTACCGGGTTGGA
CTCAAGACGATAGTTACCGGATAAGGCGCAGCGGTCGGGCTGAACGGGGGGTTCGTGCACACAGCCCAGC
TTGGAGCGAACGACCTACACCGAACTGAGATACCTACAGCGTGAGCTATGAGAAAGCGCCACGCTTCCCG
AAGGGAGAAAGGCGGACAGGTATCCGGTAAGCGGCAGGGTCGGAACAGGAGAGCGCACGAGGGAGCTTCC
AGGGGGAAACGCCTGGTATCTTTATAGTCCTGTCGGGTTTCGCCACCTCTGACTTGAGCGTCGATTTTTG
TGATGCTCGTCAGGGGGGCGGAGCCTATGGAAAAACGCCAGCAACGCGGCCTTTTTACGGTTCCTGGCCT
TTTGCTGGCCTTTTGCTCACATGTCCTGCAGGCAGCTGCGCGCTCGCTCGCTCACTGAGGCCGCCCGGGC
GTCGGGCGACCTTTGGTCGCCCGGCCTCAGTGAGCGAGCGAGCGCGCAGAGAGGGAGTGGCCAACTCCAT
CACTAGGGGTTCCTGCGGCCGCACGCGTCACACAAAAAACCAACACACAGATCTAATGAAAATAAAGATC
TTTTATTATTTCTTCCACAAGCCTGCAGGAAAAAGAAAGAGGATGAATGGTCAGGAAAAGTGATTTAATT
TATACCATTTTAATTCAGCTTTGTAAAAATGTATCAAAGAGATAGCAAGGTATTCAGTTTTAGTAAACAA
GATAATTGCTCGAATTCTAGCCCCTTGAAGTCCGAGGCAGTAGGCATTGATCTACAAAGTGACATAAATA
CATCTGTGGCTTCACTATTTATGTCACTTTGTAGATCAGCGCTCACTGTCAACAGCAATATACCTTCTCG
AGCCTTCTGTTGGGTTAAGAAGTCGAAGTAATCCCAGCAAGTGTTTCCAAGATGTGCAGGCAACGATTCT
GTAAAGTACTGAAGCCTCATTCAAACTTACCTGCTACTTATATAGCTCGTCCATGCCACCACCAAGGTTG
CTGTATTTGGCAACTGCCACTTCTCTTTGCACTACGTAGGTTTCATTGTCACTCTCCTCGATCCTTTCCA
GGCGGTGATCAACGGCATGGACACCGGGCATCTTGATGTTCCCGACGGTCTTTTTTGACCTGTAAGTTGT
CACGAAGTTGCAGTGCAGATGGCCACCACCATCAACTTTCAGTGCGATGTCAGTGTATCCTCTCAGACCA
CCATCTGCTGGATACATCATCTCTGTATTAGGCTCCCAACCCTTGGTCTTCTTCTGCATCACGGGACCAT
TGGAGGGAAAGTTTACCCCTCTGACCTTGACGTTGTAGACGAGCTCGCCATCCTCAAGGCTGGTGTCCTG
CGTGACGGTGACGACTCCACCATCTTCGTATCTCGTAACTCTTTCCCAAGTAAAACCCTCAGGAAAGGAC
TGTTTAAAGAAATCAGGGATGTCGGCCGGGTACTTGATAAAGGTACGGCTGCCATACATGAACGACGTGG
CAAGAATGTCAAAGGCAAATGGCAGGGGTCCTCCCTCGATGACTTTGATCCTCATGGTTTGCACTCCCTC
GTACGGTCTGCCTTCTCCTTCACCTGTGCATTTGAATTGGTGGCCGTTGACCGAACCTTCCATGACCACC
TTCATACGCATATTTTCCTTGATCAGCTCTTCGCCCTTAGACACCATGGTGGCGTCGACTCACGACACCT
GTGTTCTGGCGGCAAACCCGTTGCGAAAAAGAACGTTCACGGCGACTACTGCACTTATATACGGTTCTCC
CCCACCCTCGGGAAAAAGGCGGAGCCAGTACACGACATCACTTTCCCAGTTTACCCCGCGCCACCTTCTC
TAGGCACCGGTTCAATTGCCGACCCCTCCCCCCAACTTCTCGGGGACTGTGGGCGATGTGCGCTCTGCCC
ACTGACGGGCACCGGAGCCCTATGACTTGCATAGCTGCGTATGGCGTTACATAACTTACGGTAAATGGCC
CGCCTGGCTGACCGCCCAACGACCCCCGCCCATTGACGTCAATAATGACGTATGTTCCCATAGTAACGCC
AATAGGGACTTTCCATTGACGTCAATGGGTGGAGTATTTACGGTAAACTGCCCACTTGGCAGTACATCAA
GTGTATCATATGCCAAGTACGCCCCCTATTGACGTCAATGACGGTAAATGGCCCGCCTGGCATTATGCCC
AGTACATGACCTTATGGGACTTTCCTACTTGGCAGTACATCTACGTATTAGTCATCGCTATTACCATGAA
TTGAGGGCGTCACCGCTAAGGCTCCGCCCCAGCCTGGGCTCCACAACCAATGAAGGGTAATCTCGACAAA
GAGCAAGGGGTGGGGCGCGGGCGCGCAGGTGCAGCAGCACACAGGCTGGTCGGGAGGGCGGGGCGCGACG
TCTGCCGTGCGGGGTCCCGGCATCGGTTGCGCGCGCGCTCCCTCCTCTCGGAGAGAGGGCTGTGGTAAAA
CCCGTCCGGAAACCACTTAAGCTTCGCCACCATGGTGAGCAAGGGCGAGGAGCTGTTCACCGGGGTGGTG
CCCATCCTGGTCGAGCTGGACGGCGACGTAAACGGCCACAAGTTCAGCGTGTCCGGCGAGGGCGAGGGCG
ATGCCACCTACGGCAAGCTGACCCTGAAGTTCATCTGCACCACCGGCAAGCTGCCCGTGCCCTGGCCCAC
CCTCGTGACCACCCTGACCTACGGCGTGCAGTGCTTCAGCCGCTACCCCGACCACATGAAGCAGCACGAC
TTCTTCAAGTCCGCCATGCCCGAAGGCTACGTCCAGGAGCGCACCATCTTCTTCAAGGACGACGGCAACT
ACAAGACCCGCGCCGAGGTGAAGTTCGAGGGCGACACCCTGGTGAACCGCATCGAGCTGAAGGGCATCGA
CTTCAAGGAGGACGGCAACATCCTGGGGCACAAGCTGGAGTACAACTACAACAGCCACAACGTCTATATC
ATGGCCGACAAGCAGAAGAACGGCATCAAGGTGAACTTCAAGATCCGCCACAACATCGAGGACGGCAGCG
TGCAGCTCGCCGACCACTACCAGCAGAACACCCCCATCGGCGACGGCCCCGTGCTGCTGCCCGACAACCA
CTACCTGAGCACCCAGTCCGCCCTGAGCAAAGACCCCAACGAGAAGCGCGATCACATGGTCCTGCTGGAG
TTCGTGACCGCCGCCGGGATCACTCTCGGCATGGACGAGCTGTACAAGTAGTTCTTTGACATGAAGTTTT
CAGACATAAATACAACAATTCATGAAGTTTTCAGACATAAATAATCACTTGCATGAAGTTTTCAGACATA
AATACAACTGGACATGAAGTTTTCAGACATAAATAACTAGTGAACGGGCCCATCGATGCTAGCAACTTGT
TTATTGCAGCTTATAATGGTTACAAATAAAGCAATAGCATCACAAATTTCACAAATAAAGCATTTTTTTC
ACTGCATTCTAGTTGTGGTTTGTCCAAACTCATCAATGTATCTTATCATGTCTGCGGACCGAGCGGCCGC
AGGAACCCCTAGTGATGGAGTTGGCCACTCCCTCTCTGCGCGCTCGCTCGCTCACTGAGGCCGGGCGACC
AAAGGTCGCCCGACGCCCGGGCTTTGCCCGGGCGGCCTCAGTGAGCGAGCGAGCGCGCAGCTGCCTGCAG
GGGCGCCTGATGCGGTATTTTCTCCTTACGCATCTGTGCGGTATTTCACACCGCATA
[95 nt withheld, positions 4748-4842]
T
[46 nt withheld, positions 4844-4889]
C
[141 nt withheld, positions 4891-5031]
CCTTTGACGTTGGAGTCCACGTTCTTT
[37 nt withheld, positions 5059-5095]
ACTCTATCTCGGGCTATTCTTTTGATTTATAAGGGATTTTGCCGATTTCGGTCTATTGGTTAAAAAATGA
GCTGATTTAACAAAAATTTAACGCGAATTTTAACAAAATATTAACGTTTACAATTTTATGGTGCACTCTC
AGTACAATCTGCTCTGATGCCGCATAGTTAAGCCAGCCCCGACACCCGCCAACACCCGCTGACGCGCCCT
GACGGGCTTGTCTGCTCCCGGCATCCGCTTACAGACAAGCTGTGACCGTCTCCGGGAGCTGCATGTGTCA
GAGGTTTTCACCGTCATCACCGAAACGCGCGAGACGAAAGGGCCTCGTGATACGCCTATTTTTATAGGTT
AATGTCATGATAATAATGGTTTCTTAGACGTCAGGTGGCACTTTTCGGGGAAATGTGCGCGGAACCCCTA
TTTGTTTATTTTTCTAAATACATTCAAATATGTATCCGCTCATGAGACAATAACCCTGATAAATGCTTCA
ATAATATTGAAAAAGGAAGAGTATGAGTATTCAACATTTCCGTGTCGCCCTTATTCCCTTTTTTGCGGCA
TTTTGCCTTCCTGTTTTTGCTCACCCAGAAACGCTGGTGAAAGTAAAAGATGCTGAAGATCAGTTGGGTG
CACGAGTGGGTTACATCGAACTGGATCTCAACAGCGGTAAGATCCTTGAGAGTTTTCGCCCCGAAGAACG
TTTTCCAATGATGAGCACTTTTAAAGTTCTGCTATGTGGCGCGGTATTATCCCTTATTGACGCCGGGCA
